>Addgene plasmid #75726 | JAK2 gRNA (BRDN0001146541) | addgene full sequence | sequence record 184446 | Addgene Assembled Sequence
CCCGGGTGCAAAGATGGATAAAGTTTTAAACAGAGAGGAATCTTTGCAGCTAATGGACCTTCTAGGTCTT
GAAAGGAGTGGGAATTGGCTCCGGTGCCCGTCAGTGGGCAGAGCGCACATCGCCCACAGTCCCCGAGAAG
TTGGGGGGAGGGGTCGGCAATTGATCCGGTGCCTAGAGAAGGTGGCGCGGGGTAAACTGGGAAAGTGATG
TCGTGTACTGGCTCCGCCTTTTTCCCGAGGGTGGGGGAGAACCGTATATAAGTGCAGTAGTCGCCGTGAA
CGTTCTTTTTCGCAACGGGTTTGCCGCCAGAACACAGGTAAGTGCCGTGTGTGGTTCCCGCGGGCCTGGC
CTCTTTACGGGTTATGGCCCTTGCGTGCCTTGAATTACTTCCACCTGGCTGCAGTACGTGATTCTTGATC
CCGAGCTTCGGGTTGGAAGTGGGTGGGAGAGTTCGAGGCCTTGCGCTTAAGGAGCCCCTTCGCCTCGTGC
TTGAGTTGAGGCCTGGCCTGGGCGCTGGGGCCGCCGCGTGCGAATCTGGTGGCACCTTCGCGCCTGTCTC
GCTGCTTTCGATAAGTCTCTAGCCATTTAAAATTTTTGATGACCTGCTGCGACGCTTTTTTTCTGGCAAG
ATAGTCTTGTAAATGCGGGCCAAGATCTGCACACTGGTATTTCGGTTTTTGGGGCCGCGGGCGGCGACGG
GGCCCGTGCGTCCCAGCGCACATGTTCGGCGAGGCGGGGCCTGCGAGCGCGGCCACCGAGAATCGGACGG
GGGTAGTCTCAAGCTGGCCGGCCTGCTCTGGTGCCTGGCCTCGCGCCGCCGTGTATCGCCCCGCCCTGGG
CGGCAAGGCTGGCCCGGTCGGCACCAGTTGCGTGAGCGGAAAGATGGCCGCTTCCCGGCCCTGCTGCAGG
GAGCTCAAAATGGAGGACGCGGCGCTCGGGAGAGCGGGCGGGTGAGTCACCCACACAAAGGAAAAGGGCC
TTTCCGTCCTCAGCCGTCGCTTCATGTGACTCCACGGAGTACCGGGCGCCGTCCAGGCACCTCGATTAGT
TCTCGAGCTTTTGGAGTACGTCGTCTTTAGGTTGGGGGGAGGGGTTTTATGCGATGGAGTTTCCCCACAC
TGAGTGGGTGGAGACTGAAGTTAGGCCAGCTTGGCACTTGATGTAATTCTCCTTGGAATTTGCCCTTTTT
GAGTTTGGATCTTGGTTCATTCTCAAGCCTCAGACAGTGGTTCAAAGTTTTTTTCTTCCATTTCAGGTGT
CGTGACGTACGGCCACCATGACCGAGTACAAGCCCACGGTGCGCCTCGCCACCCGCGACGACGTCCCCAG
GGCCGTACGCACCCTCGCCGCCGCGTTCGCCGACTACCCCGCCACGCGCCACACCGTCGATCCGGACCGC
CACATCGAGCGGGTCACCGAGCTGCAAGAACTCTTCCTCACGCGCGTCGGGCTCGACATCGGCAAGGTGT
GGGTCGCGGACGACGGCGCCGCCGTGGCGGTCTGGACCACGCCGGAGAGCGTCGAAGCGGGGGCGGTGTT
CGCCGAGATCGGCCCGCGCATGGCCGAGTTGAGCGGTTCCCGGCTGGCCGCGCAGCAACAGATGGAAGGC
CTCCTGGCGCCGCACCGGCCCAAGGAGCCCGCGTGGTTCCTGGCCACCGTCGGAGTCTCGCCCGACCACC
AGGGCAAGGGTCTGGGCAGCGCCGTCGTGCTCCCCGGAGTGGAGGCGGCCGAGCGCGCCGGGGTGCCCGC
CTTCCTGGAGACCTCCGCGCCCCGCAACCTCCCCTTCTACGAGCGGCTCGGCTTCACCGTCACCGCCGAC
GTCGAGGTGCCCGAAGGACCGCGCACCTGGTGCATGACCCGCAAGCCCGGTGCCTGAACGCGTTAAGTCG
ACAATCAACCTCTGGATTACAAAATTTGTGAAAGATTGACTGGTATTCTTAACTATGTTGCTCCTTTTAC
GCTATGTGGATACGCTGCTTTAATGCCTTTGTATCATGCTATTGCTTCCCGTATGGCTTTCATTTTCTCC
TCCTTGTATAAATCCTGGTTGCTGTCTCTTTATGAGGAGTTGTGGCCCGTTGTCAGGCAACGTGGCGTGG
TGTGCACTGTGTTTGCTGACGCAACCCCCACTGGTTGGGGCATTGCCACCACCTGTCAGCTCCTTTCCGG
GACTTTCGCTTTCCCCCTCCCTATTGCCACGGCGGAACTCATCGCCGCCTGCCTTGCCCGCTGCTGGACA
GGGGCTCGGCTGTTGGGCACTGACAATTCCGTGGTGTTGTCGGGGAAATCATCGTCCTTTCCTTGGCTGC
TCGCCTGTGTTGCCACCTGGATTCTGCGCGGGACGTCCTTCTGCTACGTCCCTTCGGCCCTCAATCCAGC
GGACCTTCCTTCCCGCGGCCTGCTGCCGGCTCTGCGGCCTCTTCCGCGTCTTCGCCTTCGCCCTCAGACG
AGTCGGATCTCCCTTTGGGCCGCCTCCCCGCGTCGACTTTAAGACCAATGACTTACAAGGCAGCTGTAGA
TCTTAGCCACTTTTTAAAAGAAAAGGGGGGACTGGAAGGGCTAATTCACTCCCAACGAAGACAAGATCTG
CTTTTTGCTTGTACTGGGTCTCTCTGGTTAGACCAGATCTGAGCCTGGGAGCTCTCTGGCTAACTAGGGA
ACCCACTGCTTAAGCCTCAATAAAGCTTGCCTTGAGTGCTTCAAGTAGTGTGTGCCCGTCTGTTGTGTGA
CTCTGGTAACTAGAGATCCCTCAGACCCTTTTAGTCAGTGTGGAAAATCTCTAGCAGTACGTATAGTAGT
TCATGTCATCTTATTATTCAGTATTTATAACTTGCAAAGAAATGAATATCAGAGAGTGAGAGGAACTTGT
TTATTGCAGCTTATAATGGTTACAAATAAAGCAATAGCATCACAAATTTCACAAATAAAGCATTTTTTTC
ACTGCATTCTAGTTGTGGTTTGTCCAAACTCATCAATGTATCTTATCATGTCTGGCTCTAGCTATCCCGC
CCCTAACTCCGCCCATCCCGCCCCTAACTCCGCCCAGTTCCGCCCATTCTCCGCCCCATGGCTGACTAAT
TTTTTTTATTTATGCAGAGGCCGAGGCCGCCTCGGCCTCTGAGCTATTCCAGAAGTAGTGAGGAGGCTTT
TTTGGAGGCCTAGGGACGTACCCAATTCGCCCTATAGTGAGTCGTATTACGCGCGCTCACTGGCCGTCGT
TTTACAACGTCGTGACTGGGAAAACCCTGGCGTTACCCAACTTAATCGCCTTGCAGCACATCCCCCTTTC
GCCAGCTGGCGTAATAGCGAAGAGGCCCGCACCGATCGCCCTTCCCAACAGTTGCGCAGCCTGAATGGCG
AATGGG
[124 nt withheld, positions 3367-3490]
C
[91 nt withheld, positions 3492-3582]
A
[49 nt withheld, positions 3584-3632]
CCTTTGACGTTGGAGTCCACGTTCTTT
[37 nt withheld, positions 3660-3696]
ACCCTATCTCGGTCTATTCTTTTGATTTATAAGGGATTTTGCCGATTTCGGCCTATTGGTTAAAAAATGA
GCTGATTTAACAAAAATTTAACGCGAATTTTAACAAAATATTAACGCTTACAATTTAGGTGGCACTTTTC
GGGGAAATGTGCGCGGAACCCCTATTTGTTTATTTTTCTAAATACATTCAAATATGTATCCGCTCATGAG
ACAATAACCCTGATAAATGCTTCAATAATATTGAAAAAGGAAGAGTATGAGTATTCAACATTTCCGTGTC
GCCCTTATTCCCTTTTTTGCGGCATTTTGCCTTCCTGTTTTTGCTCACCCAGAAACGCTGGTGAAAGTAA
AAGATGCTGAAGATCAGTTGGGTGCACGAGTGGGTTACATCGAACTGGATCTCAACAGCGGTAAGATCCT
TGAGAGTTTTCGCCCCGAAGAACGTTTTCCAATGATGAGCACTTTTAAAGTTCTGCTATGTGGCGCGGTA
TTATCCCGTATTGACGCCGGGCAAGAGCAACTCGGTCGCCGCATACACTATTCTCAGAATGACTTGGTTG
AGTACTCACCAGTCACAGAAAAGCATCTTACGGATGGCATGACAGTAAGAGAATTATGCAGTGCTGCCAT
AACCATGAGTGATAACACTGCGGCCAACTTACTTCTGACAACGATCGGAGGACCGAAGGAGCTAACCGCT
TTTTTGCACAACATGGGGGATCATGTAACTCGCCTTGATCGTTGGGAACCGGAGCTGAATGAAGCCATAC
CAAACGACGAGCGTGACACCACGATGCCTGTAGCAATGGCAACAACGTTGCGCAAACTATTAACTGGCGA
ACTACTTACTCTAGCTTCCCGGCAACAATTAATAGACTGGATGGAGGCGGATAAAGTTGCAGGACCACTT
CTGCGCTCGGCCCTTCCGGCTGGCTGGTTTATTGCTGATAAATCTGGAGCCGGTGAGCGTGGGTCTCGCG
GTATCATTGCAGCACTGGGGCCAGATGGTAAGCCCTCCCGTATCGTAGTTATCTACACGACGGGGAGTCA
GGCAACTATGGATGAACGAAATAGACAGATCGCTGAGATAGGTGCCTCACTGATTAAGCATTGGTAACTG
TCAGACCAAGTTTACTCATATATACTTTAGATTGATTTAAAACTTCATTTTTAATTTAAAAGGATCTAGG
TGAAGATCCTTTTTGATAATCTCATGACCAAAATCCCTTAACGTGAGTTTTCGTTCCACTGAGCGTCAGA
CCCCGTAGAAAAGATCAAAGGATCTTCTTGAGATCCTTTTTTTCTGCGCGTAATCTGCTGCTTGCAAACA
AAAAAACCACCGCTACCAGCGGTGGTTTGTTTGCCGGATCAAGAGCTACCAACTCTTTTTCCGAAGGTAA
CTGGCTTCAGCAGAGCGCAGATACCAAATACTGTTCTTCTAGTGTAGCCGTAGTTAGGCCACCACTTCAA
GAACTCTGTAGCACCGCCTACATACCTCGCTCTGCTAATCCTGTTACCAGTGGCTGCTGCCAGTGGCGAT
AAGTCGTGTCTTACCGGGTTGGACTCAAGACGATAGTTACCGGATAAGGCGCAGCGGTCGGGCTGAACGG
GGGGTTCGTGCACACAGCCCAGCTTGGAGCGAACGACCTACACCGAACTGAGATACCTACAGCGTGAGCT
ATGAGAAAGCGCCACGCTTCCCGAAGGGAGAAAGGCGGACAGGTATCCGGTAAGCGGCAGGGTCGGAACA
GGAGAGCGCACGAGGGAGCTTCCAGGGGGAAACGCCTGGTATCTTTATAGTCCTGTCGGGTTTCGCCACC
TCTGACTTGAGCGTCGATTTTTGTGATGCTCGTCAGGGGGGCGGAGCCTATGGAAAAACGCCAGCAACGC
GGCCTTTTTACGGTTCCTGGCCTTTTGCTGGCCTTTTGCTCACATGTTCTTTCCTGCGTTATCCCCTGAT
TCTGTGGATAACCGTATTACCGCCTTTGAGTGAGCTGATACCGCTCGCCGCAGCCGAACGACCGAGCGCA
GCGAGTCAGTGAGCGAGGAAGCGGAAGAGCGCCCAATACGCAAACCGCCTCTCCCCGCGCGTTGGCCGAT
TCATTAATGCAGCTGGCACGACAGGTTTCCCGACTGGAAAGCGGGCAGTGAGCGCAACGCAATTAATGTG
AGTTAGCTCACTCATTAGGCACCCCAGGCTTTACACTTTATGCTTCCGGCTCGTATGTTGTGTGGAATTG
TGAGCGGATAACAATTTCACACAGGAAACAGCTATGACCATGATTACGCCAAGCGCGCAATTAACCCTCA
CTAAAGGGAACAAAAGCTGGAGCTGCAAGCTTAATGTAGTCTTATGCAATACTCTTGTAGTCTTGCAACA
TGGTAACGATGAGTTAGCAACATGCCTTACAAGGAGAGAAAAAGCACCGTGCATGCCGATTGGTGGAAGT
AAGGTGGTACGATCGTGCCTTATTAGGAAGGCAACAGACGGGTCTGACATGGATTGGACGAACCACTGAA
TTGCCGCATTGCAGAGATATTGTATTTAAGTGCCTAGCTCGATACATAAACGGGTCTCTCTGGTTAGACC
AGATCTGAGCCTGGGAGCTCTCTGGCTAACTAGGGAACCCACTGCTTAAGCCTCAATAAAGCTTGCCTTG
AGTGCTTCAAGTAGTGTGTGCCCGTCTGTTGTGTGACTCTGGTAACTAGAGATCCCTCAGACCCTTTTAG
TCAGTGTGGAAAATCTCTAGCAGTGGCGCCCGAACAGGGACTTGAAAGCGAAAGGGAAACCAGAGGAGCT
CTCTCGACGCAGGACTCGGCTTGCTGAAGCGCGCACGGCAAGAGGCGAGGGGCGGCGACTGGTGAGTACG
CCAAAAATTTTGACTAGCGGAGGCTAGAAGGAGAGAGATGGGTGCGAGAGCGTCAGTATTAAGCGGGGGA
GAATTAGATCGCGATGGGAAAAAATTCGGTTAAGGCCAGGGGGAAAGAAAAAATATAAATTAAAACATAT
AGTATGGGCAAGCAGGGAGCTAGAACGATTCGCAGTTAATCCTGGCCTGTTAGAAACATCAGAAGGCTGT
AGACAAATACTGGGACAGCTACAACCATCCCTTCAGACAGGATCAGAAGAACTTAGATCATTATATAATA
CAGTAGCAACCCTCTATTGTGTGCATCAAAGGATAGAGATAAAAGACACCAAGGAAGCTTTAGACAAGAT
AGAGGAAGAGCAAAACAAAAGTAAGACCACCGCACAGCAAGCGGCCGCTGATCTTCAGACCTGGAGGAGG
AGATATGAGGGACAATTGGAGAAGTGAATTATATAAATATAAAGTAGTAAAAATTGAACCATTAGGAGTA
GCACCCACCAAGGCAAAGAGAAGAGTGGTGCAGAGAGAAAAAAGAGCAGTGGGAATAGGAGCTTTGTTCC
TTGGGTTCTTGGGAGCAGCAGGAAGCACTATGGGCGCAGCGTCAATGACGCTGACGGTACAGGCCAGACA
ATTATTGTCTGGTATAGTGCAGCAGCAGAACAATTTGCTGAGGGCTATTGAGGCGCAACAGCATCTGTTG
CAACTCACAGTCTGGGGCATCAAGCAGCTCCAGGCAAGAATCCTGGCTGTGGAAAGATACCTAAAGGATC
AACAGCTCCTGGGGATTTGGGGTTGCTCTGGAAAACTCATTTGCACCACTGCTGTGCCTTGGAATGCTAG
TTGGAGTAATAAATCTCTGGAACAGATTTGGAATCACACGACCTGGATGGAGTGGGACAGAGAAATTAAC
AATTACACAAGCTTAATACACTCCTTAATTGAAGAATCGCAAAACCAGCAAGAAAAGAATGAACAAGAAT
TATTGGAATTAGATAAATGGGCAAGTTTGTGGAATTGGTTTAACATAACAAATTGGCTGTGGTATATAAA
ATTATTCATAATGATAGTAGGAGGCTTGGTAGGTTTAAGAATAGTTTTTGCTGTACTTTCTATAGTGAAT
AGAGTTAGGCAGGGATATTCACCATTATCGTTTCAGACCCACCTCCCAACCCCGAGGGGACCCAGAGAGG
GCCTATTTCCCATGATTCCTTCATATTTGCATATACGATACAAGGCTGTTAGAGAGATAATTAGAATTAA
TTTGACTGTAAACACAAAGATATTAGTACAAAATACGTGACGTAGAAAGTAATAATTTCTTGGGTAGTTT
GCAGTTTTAAAATTATGTTTTAAAATGGACTATCATATGCTTACCGTAACTTGAAAGTATTTCGATTTCT
TGGCTTTATATATCTTGTGGAAAGGACGAAACACCGTCTTCAGGAGAGAATACCATGTTTTAGAGCTAGA
AATAGCAAGTTAAAATAAGGCTAGTCCGTTATCAACTTGAAAAAGTGGCACCGAGTCGGTGCTTTTTTAA
GCTTGGCGTAACTAGATCTTGAGACAAATGGCAGTATTCATCCACAATTTTAAAAGAAAAGGGGGGATTG
GGGGGTACAGTGCAGGGGAAAGAATAGTAGACATAATAGCAACAGACATACAAACTAAAGAATTACAAAA
ACAAATTACAAAAATTCAAAATTTTCGGGTTTATTACAGGGACAGCAGAGATCCACTTTGGCGCCGGCTC
GAGGGGG
Features (pLannotate 1.2.2; 29 found; start..end, strand, type, name):
     14..80      +  CDS            small t antigen (fragment): SV40 (simian virus 40) small t antigen
    106..317     +  promoter       EF-1α core promoter: core promoter for human elongation factor EF-1α
    318..1256    +  intron         EF-1α intron A: intron upstream of the start codon of human EF-1α
   1278..1877    +  CDS            PuroR (fragment): puromycin N-acetyltransferase; pac from Streptomyces; confers resistance to puromycin
   1893..2481    +  misc_feature   WPRE: woodchuck hepatitis virus posttranscriptional regulatory element
   2532..2551    +  misc_feature   cPPT/CTS (fragment): central polypurine tract and central termination sequence of HIV-1
   2553..2786    +  LTR            3' LTR (ΔU3): self-inactivating 3' long terminal repeat (LTR) from HIV-1
   2864..2985    +  polyA_signal   SV40 poly(A) signal: SV40 polyadenylation signal
   3025..3160    +  rep_origin     SV40 ori: SV40 origin of replication
   3181..3199    -  promoter       T7 promoter: promoter for bacteriophage T7 RNA polymerase
   3207..3362    +  CDS            lacZα (fragment): LacZα fragment of β-galactosidase; lacZ fragment
   3367..3795    +  rep_origin     f1 ori (sequence partly withheld): f1 bacteriophage origin of replication; arrow indicates direction of (+) strand synthesis
   3848..3952    +  promoter       AmpR promoter: bla
   3953..4813    +  CDS            AmpR: β-lactamase; bla; confers resistance to ampicillin, carbenicillin, and related antibiotics
   4984..5572    +  rep_origin     ori: high-copy-number ColE1/pMB1/pBR322/pUC origin of replication
   5755..5847    +  CDS            lacI (fragment): lac repressor; lacI; The lac repressor binds to the lac operator to inhibit transcription in E. coli. This inhibition can be relieved by adding lactose or isopropyl-β-D-thiogalactopyranoside (IPTG).
   5860..5881    +  protein_bind   CAP binding site: CAP binding activates transcription in the presence of cAMP. E. coli catabolite activator protein
   5896..5926    +  promoter       lac promoter: promoter for the E. coli lac operon
   5934..5950    +  protein_bind   lac operator: The lac repressor binds to the lac operator to inhibit transcription in E. coli. This inhibition can be relieved by adding lactose or isopropyl-β-D-thiogalactopyranoside (IPTG). lac repressor encoded by lacI
   5995..6013    +  promoter       T3 promoter: promoter for bacteriophage T3 RNA polymerase
   6041..6267    +  promoter       RSV promoter: Rous sarcoma virus enhancer/promoter
   6268..6448    +  LTR            5' LTR (truncated): truncated 5' long terminal repeat (LTR) from HIV-1
   6495..6620    +  misc_feature   HIV-1 Ψ: packaging signal of human immunodeficiency virus type 1
   6604..6967    +  CDS            HIV-1 gag (fragment): gag protein from human immunodeficiency virus 1; gag
   7113..7346    +  misc_feature   RRE: The Rev response element (RRE) of HIV-1 allows for Rev-dependent mRNA export from the nucleus to the cytoplasm.
   7723..7749    +  CDS            Rev (fragment): human immunodeficiency virus 1 (HIV-1) Rev protein; rev; enhances nuclear export of unspliced and incompletely spliced viral mRNAs
   7753..7993    +  promoter       U6 promoter: RNA polymerase III promoter for human U6 snRNA
   8023..8098    +  misc_RNA       gRNA scaffold: guide RNA scaffold for the Streptococcus pyogenes CRISPR/Cas9 system
   8154..8271    +  misc_feature   cPPT/CTS: central polypurine tract and central termination sequence of HIV-1
