[The description below was written by a language model from this plasmid's Addgene catalogue record and pLannotate feature annotations shown in this document.]
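Description:
JAK2 gRNA (BRDN0001146541) is a third-generation lentiviral guide RNA plasmid built on the lentiGuide-Puro backbone and designed to direct Streptococcus pyogenes Cas9 to the human JAK2 gene, a member of the Janus kinase family. In bacteria it is maintained as a high-copy plasmid through a ColE1/pUC-type origin and selected with ampicillin via the β-lactamase gene. The backbone also carries an f1 origin, an SV40 origin and remnants of a lac/lacZα cloning region flanked by T7 and T3 promoters.

The transfer cassette is arranged for Tat-independent packaging: an RSV promoter drives a truncated HIV-1 5' LTR, followed by the Ψ packaging signal with a partial gag sequence, the Rev response element for Rev-dependent nuclear export of the genomic RNA, and a self-inactivating ΔU3 3' LTR followed by an SV40 polyadenylation signal. Within this unit, a human U6 RNA polymerase III promoter transcribes the 20-nucleotide JAK2-targeting spacer fused to the SpCas9 gRNA scaffold. A central polypurine tract lies downstream. After it, the EF-1α core promoter with its intron A drives puromycin N-acetyltransferase for selection of transduced mammalian cells, with a WPRE enhancing transcript expression.

The plasmid does not encode Cas9, so it must be used with a separate Cas9 vector such as lentiCas9-Blast or in cells that already express the nuclease. The guide was designed against the JAK2 reference transcript. It belongs to a human kinome gRNA collection associated with work on optimizing sgRNA design for on-target activity and reduced off-target effects, and it is suited to JAK2 knockout in human cells.
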