Addgene plasmid #75726: JAK2 gRNA (BRDN0001146541)
Purpose: 3rd generation lentiviral gRNA plasmid targeting human JAK2
Depositing lab: John Doench & David Root. Depositing organization: Broad Institute. Publication: Optimized sgRNA design to maximize activity and minimize off-target effects of CRISPR-Cas9. Doench JG, Fusi N, Sullender M, Hegde M, Vaimberg EW, Donovan KF, Smith I, Tothova Z, Wilen C, Orchard R, Virgin HW, Listgarten J, Root DE. Nat Biotechnol. 2016 Jan 18. doi: 10.1038/nbt.3437. PubMed 26780180.
Backbone
  Vector backbone: lentiGuide-Puro
  Backbone manufacturer: Zhang Lab (Addgene plasmid # 52963)
  Vector type: Mammalian Expression, Lentiviral, CRISPR
  Selectable markers: Puromycin
Growth in bacteria
  Bacterial resistance: Ampicillin, 100 μg/mL
  Growth temperature: 37°C
  Growth strain: DH5alpha
  Copy number: High Copy
Gene/Insert
  Gene/Insert name: JAK2 (alt names: JAK2; NM_004972.3)
  gRNA/shRNA sequence: TCTTCAGGAGAGAATACCAT
  Species: H. sapiens (human)
  Entrez Gene: JAK2 (a.k.a. JTK10)
  Promoter: hU6
  Cloning method: Unknown
  Sequencing primers: 5′ U6-F; 3′ pS2-R
Terms and licenses: Academic/Nonprofit Terms; Industry Terms: Not Available to Industry
Depositor comments: The gRNA was designed to target the following Genbank reference sequence(s): NM_004972.3. Note that this plasmid does NOT contain Cas9. It should be used in conjunction with lentiCas9-Blast (Addgene #52962) or otherwise with cell lines already expressing Cas9. Browse the full kinome gRNA library at http://www.addgene.org/pooled-library/broadgpp-human-kinome/ or visit http://www.broadinstitute.org/rnai/public/ for detailed protocols and information.
How to cite: JAK2 gRNA (BRDN0001146541) was a gift from John Doench & David Root (Addgene plasmid # 75726 ; http://n2t.net/addgene:75726 ; RRID:Addgene_75726)
