>Addgene plasmid #75726 | JAK2 gRNA (BRDN0001146541) | depositor partial sequence | sequence record 143186 | Target Sequence
TCTTCAGGAGAGAATACCAT
