>Addgene plasmid #75726 | JAK2 gRNA (BRDN0001146541) | addgene partial sequence | sequence record 184445 | hU6-F
TACGTGACGTAGAAAGTAATAATTTCTTGGGTAGTTTGCAGTTTTAAAATTATGTTTTAAAATGGACTAT
CATATGCTTACCGTAACTTGAAAGTATTTCGATTTCTTGGCTTTATATATCTTGTGGAAAGGACGAAACA
CCGTCTTCAGGAGAGAATACCATGTTTTAGAGCTAGAAATAGCAAGTTAAAATAAGGCTAGTCCGTTATC
AACTTGAAAAAGTGGCACCGAGTCGGTGCTTTTTTAAGCTTGGCGTAACTAGATCTTGAGACAAATGGCA
GTATTCATCCACAATTTTAAAAGAAAAGGGGGGATTGGGGGGTACAGTGCAGGGGAAAGAATAGTAGACA
TAATAGCAACAGACATACAAACTAAAGAATTACAAAAACAAATTACAAAAATTCAAAATTTTCGGGTTTA
TTACAGGGACAGCAGAGATCCACTTTGGCGCCGGCTCGAGGGGGCCCGGGTGCAAAGATGGATAAAGTTT
TAAACAGAGAGGAATCTTTGCAGCTAATGGACCTTCTAGGTCTTGAAAGGAGTGGGAATTGGCTCCGGTG
CCCGTCAGTG
